Addgene plasmid #185278: pST_APOE_HUMAN_E2_47-300 (pBS0846)
Purpose: For the mammalian expression of the human protein APOE_HUMAN_E2_47-300. This is one of the top performing targets in our apoptosis assay (it protected from apoptosis).
Depositing lab: Pamela Silver. Depositing organization: Harvard Medical School. Publication: Natural and Designed Proteins Inspired by Extremotolerant Organisms Can Form Condensates and Attenuate Apoptosis in Human Cells. Veling MT, Nguyen DT, Thadani NN, Oster ME, Rollins NJ, Brock KP, Bethel NP, Lim S, Baker D, Way JC, Marks DS, Chang RL, Silver PA. ACS Synth Biol. 2022 Mar 18;11(3):1292-1302. doi: 10.1021/acssynbio.1c00572. Epub 2022 Feb 18. PubMed 35176859.
Backbone
  Vector backbone: YK 02
  Vector type: Mammalian Expression
Growth in bacteria
  Bacterial resistance: Ampicillin, 100 μg/mL
  Growth temperature: 37°C
  Growth strain: DH5alpha
  Copy number: High Copy
Gene/Insert
  Gene/Insert name: APOE_HUMAN_E2_47-300
  Species: H. sapiens (human)
  Insert size (bp): 768
  Cloning method: Gibson Cloning
Terms and licenses: Academic/Nonprofit Terms; Industry Terms: Not Available to Industry
Depositor comments: This is one of the top performing targets in our apoptosis assay (it protected from apoptosis). See supplemental table 2 in our paper to see its performance in our assay. The negative control for this assay is pSecTag2 B which can be obtained from Thermo here https://www.thermofisher.com/order/catalog/product/V90020
How to cite: pST_APOE_HUMAN_E2_47-300 (pBS0846) was a gift from Pamela Silver (Addgene plasmid # 185278 ; http://n2t.net/addgene:185278 ; RRID:Addgene_185278)
