[The description below was written by a language model from this plasmid's Addgene catalogue record and pLannotate feature annotations shown in this document.]
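Description:
pST_APOE_HUMAN_E2_47-300 (pBS0846) is a 5,678 nt mammalian expression plasmid built by Gibson cloning on a backbone recorded as YK 02. It is maintained in E. coli through a high-copy ColE1/pUC-type origin and an ampicillin resistance gene (β-lactamase) with its own promoter. An f1 phage origin is also present, along with small remnants of lac regulatory sequence and a pBR322 bom fragment that appear to be backbone leftovers.

The payload is a 768 bp human insert which, going by its name, encodes residues 47–300 of the apolipoprotein E E2 isoform. It sits downstream of the human cytomegalovirus immediate-early enhancer and promoter, which provide strong constitutive transcription in mammalian cells, and is followed by the bovine growth hormone polyadenylation signal. A T7 promoter lies just upstream of the coding region. The automated annotation marks an APOE match somewhat longer than the stated insert and overlapping the start of the poly(A) signal, so its boundaries should be treated as approximate. The record lists no tags, signal peptide or fusion partners. A second cassette places the Sh ble gene (bleomycin/phleomycin/Zeocin resistance) under tandem SV40 early and bacterial EM7 promoters with an SV40 poly(A) signal, which would permit selection in mammalian cells as well as in bacteria.

According to the depositor, the plasmid expresses this APOE fragment in human cells as part of a study of natural and designed proteins, inspired by extremotolerant organisms, that can form condensates and attenuate apoptosis. The fragment was among the top-performing candidates, protecting cells in the apoptosis assay, for which the commercial vector pSecTag2 B served as the negative control.
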