Features (pLannotate 1.2.2; 21 found; start..end, strand, type, name):
     52..104     -  misc_feature   bom (fragment): basis of mobility region from pBR322
    259..638     +  enhancer       CMV enhancer: human cytomegalovirus immediate early enhancer
    639..842     +  promoter       CMV promoter: human cytomegalovirus (CMV) immediate early promoter
    838..871     +  LTR            5' LTR (truncated) (fragment): truncated 5' long terminal repeat (LTR) from HIV-1
    887..905     +  promoter       T7 promoter: promoter for bacteriophage T7 RNA polymerase
    929..1768    +  CDS            APOE (fragment): APOE_HUMAN - Experimental evidence at protein level: Swiss-Prot protein existence level 1. (Microbial infection) Through its interaction with HCV envelope glycoprotein E2, participates in the attachment of HCV to HSPGs and other receptors (LDLr, VLDLr, and SR-B1) on the cell surface and to the assembly, maturation and infectivity of HCV viral particles (PubMed:25122793, PubMed:29695434). This interaction is probably promoted via the up-regulation of cellular autophagy by the virus (PubMed:29695434). From Homo sapiens (Human).
   1716..1940    +  polyA_signal   bGH poly(A) signal: bovine growth hormone polyadenylation signal
   1944..1965    +  promoter       SV40 promoter (fragment): SV40 enhancer and early promoter
   1986..2414    +  rep_origin     f1 ori (sequence partly withheld): f1 bacteriophage origin of replication; arrow indicates direction of (+) strand synthesis
   2428..2757    +  promoter       SV40 promoter: SV40 enhancer and early promoter
   2805..2852    +  promoter       EM7 promoter: synthetic bacterial promoter&nbsp
   2871..3245    +  CDS            BleoR: antibiotic-binding protein; Sh ble from Streptoalloteichus hindustanus; confers resistance to bleomycin, phleomycin, and Zeocin™
   3255..3380    +  CDS            ble (fragment): BLE_KLEPN - Experimental evidence at protein level: Swiss-Prot protein existence level 1. Binding protein with a strong affinity to the bleomycin family of antibiotics. Binds to CL990; an antimitotic-antibiotic compound. From Klebsiella pneumoniae.
   3375..3496    +  polyA_signal   SV40 poly(A) signal: SV40 polyadenylation signal
   3569..3585    -  protein_bind   lac operator: The lac repressor binds to the lac operator to inhibit transcription in E. coli. This inhibition can be relieved by adding lactose or isopropyl-β-D-thiogalactopyranoside (IPTG). lac repressor encoded by lacI
   3593..3623    -  promoter       lac promoter: promoter for the E. coli lac operon
   3638..3659    -  protein_bind   CAP binding site: CAP binding activates transcription in the presence of cAMP. E. coli catabolite activator protein
   3672..3764    -  CDS            lacI (fragment): lac repressor; lacI; The lac repressor binds to the lac operator to inhibit transcription in E. coli. This inhibition can be relieved by adding lactose or isopropyl-β-D-thiogalactopyranoside (IPTG).
   3947..4535    -  rep_origin     ori: high-copy-number ColE1/pMB1/pBR322/pUC origin of replication
   4706..5566    -  CDS            AmpR: β-lactamase; bla; confers resistance to ampicillin, carbenicillin, and related antibiotics
   5567..5671    -  promoter       AmpR promoter: bla
>Addgene plasmid #185278 | pST_APOE_HUMAN_E2_47-300 (pBS0846) | addgene full sequence | sequence record 363812 | Addgene NGS Result
CCCCGAAAAGTGCCACCTGACGTCGACGGATCGGGAGATCTCCCGATCCCCTATGGTGCACTCTCAGTAC
AATCTGCTCTGATGCCGCATAGTTAAGCCAGTATCTGCTCCCTGCTTGTGTGTTGGAGGTCGCTGAGTAG
TGCGCGAGCAAAATTTAAGCTACAACAAGGCAAGGCTTGACCGACAATTGCATGAAGAATCTGCTTAGGG
TTAGGCGTTTTGCGCTGCTTCGCGATGTACGGGCCAGATATACGCGTTGACATTGATTATTGACTAGTTA
TTAATAGTAATCAATTACGGGGTCATTAGTTCATAGCCCATATATGGAGTTCCGCGTTACATAACTTACG
GTAAATGGCCCGCCTGGCTGACCGCCCAACGACCCCCGCCCATTGACGTCAATAATGACGTATGTTCCCA
TAGTAACGCCAATAGGGACTTTCCATTGACGTCAATGGGTGGAGTATTTACGGTAAACTGCCCACTTGGC
AGTACATCAAGTGTATCATATGCCAAGTACGCCCCCTATTGACGTCAATGACGGTAAATGGCCCGCCTGG
CATTATGCCCAGTACATGACCTTATGGGACTTTCCTACTTGGCAGTACATCTACGTATTAGTCATCGCTA
TTACCATGGTGATGCGGTTTTGGCAGTACATCAATGGGCGTGGATAGCGGTTTGACTCACGGGGATTTCC
AAGTCTCCACCCCATTGACGTCAATGGGAGTTTGTTTTGGCACCAAAATCAACGGGACTTTCCAAAATGT
CGTAACAACTCCGCCCCATTGACGCAAATGGGCGGTAGGCGTGTACGGTGGGAGGTCTATATAAGCAGAG
CTCTCTGGCTAACTAGAGAACCCACTGCTTACTGGCTTATCGAAATTAATACGACTCACTATAGGGAGAC
CCAAGCTGGCTAGCCACCATGGCCCTGGGGAGATTTTGGGACTATCTGAGATGGGTGCAGACCCTGAGCG
AGCAGGTGCAGGAGGAGCTCCTGAGCTCTCAGGTGACACAGGAACTGAGAGCCCTGATGGACGAGACTAT
GAAGGAACTGAAGGCCTACAAATCTGAGCTGGAAGAGCAGCTGACCCCCGTGGCTGAAGAGACCCGCGCT
CGCTTGTCCAAAGAGCTCCAGGCCGCCCAGGCCCGGCTGGGTGCCGATATGGAGGACGTCTGCGGCCGCC
TGGTCCAGTACCGCGGGGAAGTGCAGGCTATGCTGGGGCAGTCTACAGAGGAGCTCCGGGTCAGACTGGC
CTCTCACCTGCGGAAGCTGAGGAAGAGGTTGCTCCGCGACGCCGACGACCTCCAGAAGTGCCTGGCTGTG
TACCAGGCCGGCGCCCGGGAAGGCGCCGAGCGCGGACTCTCCGCTATCAGGGAGCGGCTCGGCCCTCTGG
TTGAACAGGGCAGAGTCAGGGCTGCCACTGTGGGGAGCCTCGCCGGACAGCCCCTCCAGGAGAGAGCCCA
GGCCTGGGGCGAGCGCCTGCGAGCTAGAATGGAGGAGATGGGGTCCAGAACCCGCGACCGCCTGGACGAA
GTGAAGGAGCAGGTGGCCGAGGTGCGTGCCAAACTGGAGGAACAGGCCCAGCAGATCCGCCTCCAGGCTG
AGGCCTTCCAGGCCAGACTGAAGAGCTGGTTTGAGCCTCTTGTGGAGGATATGCAGCGGCAGTGGGCCGG
GCTGGTCGAGAAGTGAACCCGCTGATCAGCCTCGACTGTGCCTTCTAGTTGCCAGCCATCTGTTGTTTGC
CCCTCCCCCGTGCCTTCCTTGACCCTGGAAGGTGCCACTCCCACTGTCCTTTCCTAATAAAATGAGGAAA
TTGCATCGCATTGTCTGAGTAGGTGTCATTCTATTCTGGGGGGTGGGGTGGGGCAGGACAGCAAGGGGGA
GGATTGGGAAGACAATAGCAGGCATGCTGGGGATGCGGTGGGCTCTATGGCTTCTGAGGCGGAAAGAACC
AGCTGGGGCTCTAGGGGGTATCCCC
[124 nt withheld, positions 1986-2109]
C
[91 nt withheld, positions 2111-2201]
A
[49 nt withheld, positions 2203-2251]
CCTTTGACGTTGGAGTCCACGTTCTTT
[37 nt withheld, positions 2279-2315]
ACCCTATCTCGGTCTATTCTTTTGATTTATAAGGGATTTTGCCGATTTCGGCCTATTGGTTAAAAAATGA
GCTGATTTAACAAAAATTTAACGCGAATTAATTCTGTGGAATGTGTGTCAGTTAGGGTGTGGAAAGTCCC
CAGGCTCCCCAGCAGGCAGAAGTATGCAAAGCATGCATCTCAATTAGTCAGCAACCAGGTGTGGAAAGTC
CCCAGGCTCCCCAGCAGGCAGAAGTATGCAAAGCATGCATCTCAATTAGTCAGCAACCATAGTCCCGCCC
CTAACTCCGCCCATCCCGCCCCTAACTCCGCCCAGTTCCGCCCATTCTCCGCCCCATGGCTGACTAATTT
TTTTTATTTATGCAGAGGCCGAGGCCGCCTCTGCCTCTGAGCTATTCCAGAAGTAGTGAGGAGGCTTTTT
TGGAGGCCTAGGCTTTTGCAAAAAGCTCCCGGGAGCTTGTATATCCATTTTCGGATCTGATCAGCACGTG
TTGACAATTAATCATCGGCATAGTATATCGGCATAGTATAATACGACAAGGTGAGGAACTAAACCATGGC
CAAGTTGACCAGTGCCGTTCCGGTGCTCACCGCGCGCGACGTCGCCGGAGCGGTCGAGTTCTGGACCGAC
CGGCTCGGGTTCTCCCGGGACTTCGTGGAGGACGACTTCGCCGGTGTGGTCCGGGACGACGTGACCCTGT
TCATCAGCGCGGTCCAGGACCAGGTGGTGCCGGACAACACCCTGGCCTGGGTGTGGGTGCGCGGCCTGGA
CGAGCTGTACGCCGAGTGGTCGGAGGTCGTGTCCACGAACTTCCGGGACGCCTCCGGGCCGGCCATGACC
GAGATCGGCGAGCAGCCGTGGGGGCGGGAGTTCGCCCTGCGCGACCCGGCCGGCAACTGCGTGCACTTCG
TGGCCGAGGAGCAGGACTGACACGTGCTACGAGATTTCGATTCCACCGCCGCCTTCTATGAAAGGTTGGG
CTTCGGAATCGTTTTCCGGGACGCCGGCTGGATGATCCTCCAGCGCGGGGATCTCATGCTGGAGTTCTTC
GCCCACCCCAACTTGTTTATTGCAGCTTATAATGGTTACAAATAAAGCAATAGCATCACAAATTTCACAA
ATAAAGCATTTTTTTCACTGCATTCTAGTTGTGGTTTGTCCAAACTCATCAATGTATCTTATCATGTCTG
TATACCGTCGACCTCTAGCTAGAGCTTGGCGTAATCATGGTCATAGCTGTTTCCTGTGTGAAATTGTTAT
CCGCTCACAATTCCACACAACATACGAGCCGGAAGCATAAAGTGTAAAGCCTGGGGTGCCTAATGAGTGA
GCTAACTTACATTAATTGCGTTGCGCTCACTGCCCGCTTTCCAGTCGGGAAACCTGTCGTGCCAGCTGCA
TTAATGAATCGGCCAACGCGCGGGGAGAGGCGGTTTGCGTATTGGGCGCTCTTCCGCTTCCTCGCTCACT
GACTCGCTGCGCTCGGTCGTTCGGCTGCGGCGAGCGGTATCAGCTCACTCAAAGGCGGTAATACGGTTAT
CCACAGAATCAGGGGATAACGCAGGAAAGAACATGTGAGCAAAAGGCCAGCAAAAGGCCAGGAACCGTAA
AAAGGCCGCGTTGCTGGCGTTTTTCCATAGGCTCCGCCCCCCTGACGAGCATCACAAAAATCGACGCTCA
AGTCAGAGGTGGCGAAACCCGACAGGACTATAAAGATACCAGGCGTTTCCCCCTGGAAGCTCCCTCGTGC
GCTCTCCTGTTCCGACCCTGCCGCTTACCGGATACCTGTCCGCCTTTCTCCCTTCGGGAAGCGTGGCGCT
TTCTCATAGCTCACGCTGTAGGTATCTCAGTTCGGTGTAGGTCGTTCGCTCCAAGCTGGGCTGTGTGCAC
GAACCCCCCGTTCAGCCCGACCGCTGCGCCTTATCCGGTAACTATCGTCTTGAGTCCAACCCGGTAAGAC
ACGACTTATCGCCACTGGCAGCAGCCACTGGTAACAGGATTAGCAGAGCGAGGTATGTAGGCGGTGCTAC
AGAGTTCTTGAAGTGGTGGCCTAACTACGGCTACACTAGAAGAACAGTATTTGGTATCTGCGCTCTGCTG
AAGCCAGTTACCTTCGGAAAAAGAGTTGGTAGCTCTTGATCCGGCAAACAAACCACCGCTGGTAGCGGTG
GTTTTTTTGTTTGCAAGCAGCAGATTACGCGCAGAAAAAAAGGATCTCAAGAAGATCCTTTGATCTTTTC
TACGGGGTCTGACGCTCAGTGGAACGAAAACTCACGTTAAGGGATTTTGGTCATGAGATTATCAAAAAGG
ATCTTCACCTAGATCCTTTTAAATTAAAAATGAAGTTTTAAATCAATCTAAAGTATATATGAGTAAACTT
GGTCTGACAGTTACCAATGCTTAATCAGTGAGGCACCTATCTCAGCGATCTGTCTATTTCGTTCATCCAT
AGTTGCCTGACTCCCCGTCGTGTAGATAACTACGATACGGGAGGGCTTACCATCTGGCCCCAGTGCTGCA
ATGATACCGCGAGACCCACGCTCACCGGCTCCAGATTTATCAGCAATAAACCAGCCAGCCGGAAGGGCCG
AGCGCAGAAGTGGTCCTGCAACTTTATCCGCCTCCATCCAGTCTATTAATTGTTGCCGGGAAGCTAGAGT
AAGTAGTTCGCCAGTTAATAGTTTGCGCAACGTTGTTGCCATTGCTACAGGCATCGTGGTGTCACGCTCG
TCGTTTGGTATGGCTTCATTCAGCTCCGGTTCCCAACGATCAAGGCGAGTTACATGATCCCCCATGTTGT
GCAAAAAAGCGGTTAGCTCCTTCGGTCCTCCGATCGTTGTCAGAAGTAAGTTGGCCGCAGTGTTATCACT
CATGGTTATGGCAGCACTGCATAATTCTCTTACTGTCATGCCATCCGTAAGATGCTTTTCTGTGACTGGT
GAGTACTCAACCAAGTCATTCTGAGAATAGTGTATGCGGCGACCGAGTTGCTCTTGCCCGGCGTCAATAC
GGGATAATACCGCGCCACATAGCAGAACTTTAAAAGTGCTCATCATTGGAAAACGTTCTTCGGGGCGAAA
ACTCTCAAGGATCTTACCGCTGTTGAGATCCAGTTCGATGTAACCCACTCGTGCACCCAACTGATCTTCA
GCATCTTTTACTTTCACCAGCGTTTCTGGGTGAGCAAAAACAGGAAGGCAAAATGCCGCAAAAAAGGGAA
TAAGGGCGACACGGAAATGTTGAATACTCATACTCTTCCTTTTTCAATATTATTGAAGCATTTATCAGGG
TTATTGTCTCATGAGCGGATACATATTTGAATGTATTTAGAAAAATAAACAAATAGGGGTTCCGCGCACA
TTT
